>Addgene plasmid #162525 | ORCO-T2A-QF-DBD | addgene full sequence | sequence record 354642 | Addgene NGS Result
TCGCGCGTTTCGGTGATGACGGTGAAAACCTCTGACACATGCAGCTCCCGGAGACGGTCACAGCTTGTCT
GTAAGCGGATGCCGGGAGCAGACAAGCCCGTCAGGGCGCGTCAGCGGGTGTTGGCGGGTGTCGGGGCTGG
CTTAACTATGCGGCATCAGAGCAGATTGTACTGAGAGTGCACCATATGCGGTGTGAAATACCGCACAGAT
GCGTAAGGAGAAAATACCGCATCAGGCGCCATTCGCCATTCAGGCTGCGCAACTGTTGGGAAGGGCGATC
GGTGCGGGCCTCTTCGCTATTACGCCAGCTGGCGAAAGGGGGATGTGCTGCAAGGCGATTAAGTTGGGTA
ACGCCAGGGTTTTCCCAGTCACGACGTTGTAAAACGACGGCCAGTGAATTCGAGCTCGGTACCCGGGAGT
TTCGCTTTCCACGCGCGGTGTGTCTGGAATCGTTATTAACGAAAAAAAATATTCTAATTCGGGATTTACA
ATTCTCTGTGAATATGAAAACATTTCAACGAGAGAAACGAAAGTTATAGTGATTTGAAGGTTTTCGGCTA
TTCTGTAAGATATTCTTTCAAATAATAGGTGCCAAATTGGTGGACATGTTTTGTAATTAACGATTTCAGA
CACACCGTGCCACGTTTGGTTCTCTCTAGCAATTTGATTGTGCATTTTTTTTCTCTAACAGAGTTCATCA
GTGATGGAGGCTGCCTACTCGTGCCACTGGTATGACGGTTCCGAGGAAGCCAAAACTTTCGTGCAAATCG
TTTGCCAGCAGTGTCAGAAAGCGATGACCATATCCGGGGCCAAGTTTTTCACCGTTTCACTGGATCTGTT
CGCATCGGTGAGTGATTTTTTTTTCGTTTTCGATTCGGTTTCTGGGGGGAAATTAGTGTCGGATCGATCG
ATAAAAGCGATTGCATGGGCATAACCAGAAAGGAGACATGAGTCCTCCTGCCTCCACCTCCCTTTTGAAA
AAAAGCTGGGTGAATTAATTTTGTGTTTGTATTTTCAAAATCGTCTATATCTACAAAATAATTGCATCAC
GATTGATATTTCTGAGAAATTTTTGAAGTTACTCAAACAATAATTTTCCTAAAAAAGATCTTATCAGAAA
TTATGAGAAGGTTTTATCAACAGTCCGCATTTTTGAATCAATATAATAAGTTTTTCTGAAAAAAAAAAAA
TACAGAAATACGGTGACGAATTTCTGTGGAATTTTTTTGAGATTCAAATATTTCAAAAACATATTTTATG
GTCGTCTGCAAAAAACCGTGAGACGTTTTTGATTTGGTGGAATCTATCTTGAAGATTTCTTCGATGAACT
GTATGAAATTACTATGTCGAATCAATTGAATCTGTAGAAAAAATGTCTCATCCGGATTTTTCCAAGCCTT
GTTTCTAATCGTCCACTGGACTCCACTTTGGAAAAGTGTGAATTTTTTAAGTCACTTGCCCCTCCGGCTA
TTCTGGCTACGCCAATGACCGATTGTATAAGAAAGCCACGAAACTGAGTCAACTATAATTAATGATTCGT
CGTTTTCTTTCCGTTTTCCTTTCCCCCACAGGTTCTGGGAGCGGTCGTCACCTACTTCATGGTGCTCGTG
CAGTTGAAAGGAGAGGGCAGAGGAAGTCTTCTAACATGCGGTGACGTGGAGGAGAATCCCGGCCCTATGC
TGGAGATCCGCGCCGCCTTCCTGCGCCAGCGCAACACCGCCCTGCGCACCGAGGTGGCCGAGCTGGAGCA
GGAGGTGCAGCGCCTGGAGAACGAGGTGAGCCAGTACGAGACCCGCTACGGCCCCCTGGGCGGCGGCAAG
GCTAGCGGAGGAGGTGGTGGAGGTGGAGGTGGAGGTGACGTCATGCCACCCAAGCGCAAAACGCTTAACG
CTGCGGCTGAGGCTAACGCTCATGCCGACGGACACGCCGACGGAAACGCCGACGGACACGTGGCCAATAC
GGCCGCGTCCTCGAATAATGCGAGGTTCGCTGATCTCACTAACATCGATACTCCGGGTCTGGGACCCACA
ACTACGACCCTGCTCGTGGAACCAGCACGCTCAAAGCGTCAACGAGTGTCCCGCGCATGCGACCAGTGCC
GTGCAGCCCGAGAGAAATGCGACGGAATACAGCCTGCGTGTTTCCCGTGCGTTTCCCAGGGAAGGTCCTG
CACTTATCAGGCTTCGCCGAAAAAGAGGGGAGTTCAAACCGGTTATATTCGTACGCTGGAGCTCGCCCTC
GCCTGGATGTTTGAAAATGTCGCGCGTTCCGAAGATGCCTTGCATAACCTCCTCGTCCGTGACGCCGGAC
AAGGATCAGCTCTGCTCGTTGGTAAAGATTCGCCGGCTGCCGAGCGACTCCATGCCCGTTGGGCTACTAG
CCGTGTCAATAAGAGCATTACCCGCCTCCTCTAAGGCCGGCCGATCTTTGTGAAGGAACCTTACTTCTGT
GGTGTGACATAATTGGACAAACTACCTACAGAGATTTAAAGCTCTAAGGTAAATATAAAATTTTTAAGTG
TATAATGTGTTAAACTACTGATTCTAATTGTTTGTGTATTTTAGATTCCAACCTATGGAACTGATGAATG
GGAGCAGTGGTGGAATGCCTTTAATGAGGAAAACCTGTTTTGCTCAGAAGAAATGCCATCTAGTGATGAT
GAGGCTACTGCTGACTCTCAACATTCTACTCCTCCAAAAAAGAAGAGAAAGGTAGAAGACCCCAAGGACT
TTCCTTCAGAATTGCTAAGTTTTTTGAGTCATGCTGTGTTTAGTAATAGAACTCTTGCTTGCTTTGCTAT
TTACACCACAAAGGAAAAAGCTGCACTGCTATACAAGAAAATTATGGAAAAATATTTGATGTATAGTGCC
TTGACTAGAGATCATAATCAGCCATACCACATTTGTAGAGGTTTTACTTGCTTTAAAAAACCTCCCACAC
CTCCCCCTGAACCTGAAACATAAAATGAATGCAATTGTTGTTGTTAACTTGTTTATTGCAGCTTATAATG
GTTACAAATAAAGCAATAGCATCACAAATTTCACAAATAAAGCATTTTTTTCACTGCATTCTAGTTGTGG
TTTGTCCAAACTCATCAATGTATCTTATCATGTCTGAATTCGAGCTCGCCCGGGGATCTAATTCAATTAG
AGACTAATTCAATTAGAGCTAATTCAATTAGGATCCAAGCTTATCGATTTCGAACCCTCGACCGCCGGAG
TATAAATAGAGGCGCTTCGTCTACGGAGCGACAATTCAATTCAAACAAGCAAAGTGAACACGTCGCTAAG
CGAAAGCTAAGCAAATAAACAAGCGCAGCTGAACAAGCTAAACAATCGGGGTACCGCTAGAGTCGACGGT
ACCGCGGGCCCGGGATCCACCGGTCGCCACCATGGCCTCCTCCGAGAACGTCATCACCGAGTTCATGCGC
TTCAAGGTGCGCATGGAGGGCACCGTGAACGGCCACGAGTTCGAGATCGAGGGCGAGGGCGAGGGCCGCC
CCTACGAGGGCCACAACACCGTGAAGCTGAAGGTGACCAAGGGCGGCCCCCTGCCCTTCGCCTGGGACAT
CCTGTCCCCCCAGTTCCAGTACGGCTCCAAGGTGTACGTGAAGCACCCCGCCGACATCCCCGACTACAAG
AAGCTGTCCTTCCCCGAGGGCTTCAAGTGGGAGCGCGTGATGAACTTCGAGGACGGCGGCGTGGCGACCG
TGACCCAGGACTCCTCCCTGCAGGACGGCTGCTTCATCTACAAGGTGAAGTTCATCGGCGTGAACTTCCC
CTCCGACGGCCCCGTGATGCAGAAGAAGACCATGGGCTGGGAGGCCTCCACCGAGCGCCTGTACCCCCGC
GACGGCGTGCTGAAGGGCGAGACCCACAAGGCCCTGAAGCTGAAGGACGGCGGCCACTACCTGGTGGAGT
TCAAGTCCATCTACATGGCCAAGAAGCCCGTGCAGCTGCCCGGCTACTACTACGTGGACGCCAAGCTGGA
CATCACCTCCCACAACGAGGACTACACCATCGTGGAGCAGTACGAGCGCACCGAGGGCCGCCACCACCTG
TTCCTGTAGCGGCCGCGACTCTAGATCATAATCAGCCATACCACATTTGTAGAGGTTTTACTTGCTTTAA
AAAACCTCCCACACCTCCCCCTGAACCTGAAACATAAAATGAATGCAATTGTTGTTGTTAACTTGTTTAT
TGCAGCTTATAATGGTTACAAATAAAGCAATAGCATCACAAATTTCACAAATAAAGCATTTTTTTCACTG
CATTCTAGTTGTGGTTTGTCCAAACTCATCAATGTATCTTATAATTCGTTAATTATGGACAAGCTCAAGA
CTATCCGATACTATTTTTGATACTAATGCAACTGAACGGCGATACATGACATGAAATCGTTTTTATATGT
AGATTTATAAGGAAGAAAAAAATTATCAGTACAAGAACAATTAGACTAGACCCTCCGACACTGAGTAGCG
GAGGCTAATGATGTTGATATATTAAATATTTTAGTAAGAATTTTTGATGTAGCTGAAATAGACGCTCAAG
ATGAATGCAATGAACTCTCGAGAACTTATTCATAACAGTGAGAGAATGCCCTGATTGTTCACTGTAATTA
GTTTTCCACACGATTTACTTGGTTTATGAAAAGCCCTTGTAGATTGAGAAGTCATTAGTCAAGATATGTC
ACTCCCGTGCAAAAGTTTGGGTTCACCCCCTCAAACATATACAAAAGTGTTCTGTCCATATCTCTGTGAT
TACACGTCAAATTTAAACTCTTTAAGCCGCATTCGAAAGGCAAAGAGTTATTCTTACTTCGTATGTATTT
TTCCAAAAACATTTTTTTAAATTTTGTATACTAAATTTTTATTAAAGTTGTGACATTTTTCAAAAAACAC
CCTTAAAAATCATATCTAATTTCCTCAGCATTGGGTTGACCAAAATTTCAAATCAAAGTGTCATTAGAAT
CGTAATCTTATATTCCTTGAAGAGACACCACGAAATTTCGGCGGACAAATCTGGAAAGTATTCAAAATCA
ATGAAACAGTCAGTCAAGTCATCGTGCAAAAGTTTGGGTTCATCTCTCAGTATGATGCAAATCGTGCAAA
AGTTTGGGTTCACCTGATCCGCACGCACATAATTTTTGTCAATATCTCGGCCATTTTTCAACCGATTTTA
ATAGTTTAAAGCTTTTTTGAGCGCAAATAATGGCGTGTACATGATTGGTCTGAGATTTCACAGATTTAAG
TAAGTTCAGGTGAACCCAAATTTTTGCACGATACACCATACACTGAGGGGTGAACCCAAACTTTTGCACG
ATGACTTGACTGACTGTTTTATTGATTTTGAATACTTCTCAGATTTTTCCGCCAAAATTTAATGAGTGCT
CTTCAAAGTATATAAGATTACGATTCTAATGACACCTTGTTTTAAAATTTTGGTCAATTGAATGCTGAGG
AAATTAGATATGATTTTTCAGTGTGTTTTTTGAAAAATGTCCCAACTTTAAGTACAAATTTAGTATACAA
AGTTCAAAGAATGTTTTTGGAAAAATACATACGAAGTAAGAATAACTCTTTGCCTTTCGAATGCGGCTTA
GAGAGTTTTCTAGAGTCGACCTGCAGGCATGCAAGCTTGGCGTAATCATGGTCATAGCTGTTTCCTGTGT
GAAATTGTTATCCGCTCACAATTCCACACAACATACGAGCCGGAAGCATAAAGTGTAAAGCCTGGGGTGC
CTAATGAGTGAGCTAACTCACATTAATTGCGTTGCGCTCACTGCCCGCTTTCCAGTCGGGAAACCTGTCG
TGCCAGCTGCATTAATGAATCGGCCAACGCGCGGGGAGAGGCGGTTTGCGTATTGGGCGCTCTTCCGCTT
CCTCGCTCACTGACTCGCTGCGCTCGGTCGTTCGGCTGCGGCGAGCGGTATCAGCTCACTCAAAGGCGGT
AATACGGTTATCCACAGAATCAGGGGATAACGCAGGAAAGAACATGTGAGCAAAAGGCCAGCAAAAGGCC
AGGAACCGTAAAAAGGCCGCGTTGCTGGCGTTTTTCCATAGGCTCCGCCCCCCTGACGAGCATCACAAAA
ATCGACGCTCAAGTCAGAGGTGGCGAAACCCGACAGGACTATAAAGATACCAGGCGTTTCCCCCTGGAAG
CTCCCTCGTGCGCTCTCCTGTTCCGACCCTGCCGCTTACCGGATACCTGTCCGCCTTTCTCCCTTCGGGA
AGCGTGGCGCTTTCTCATAGCTCACGCTGTAGGTATCTCAGTTCGGTGTAGGTCGTTCGCTCCAAGCTGG
GCTGTGTGCACGAACCCCCCGTTCAGCCCGACCGCTGCGCCTTATCCGGTAACTATCGTCTTGAGTCCAA
CCCGGTAAGACACGACTTATCGCCACTGGCAGCAGCCACTGGTAACAGGATTAGCAGAGCGAGGTATGTA
GGCGGTGCTACAGAGTTCTTGAAGTGGTGGCCTAACTACGGCTACACTAGAAGAACAGTATTTGGTATCT
GCGCTCTGCTGAAGCCAGTTACCTTCGGAAAAAGAGTTGGTAGCTCTTGATCCGGCAAACAAACCACCGC
TGGTAGCGGTGGTTTTTTTGTTTGCAAGCAGCAGATTACGCGCAGAAAAAAAGGATCTCAAGAAGATCCT
TTGATCTTTTCTACGGGGTCTGACGCTCAGTGGAACGAAAACTCACGTTAAGGGATTTTGGTCATGAGAT
TATCAAAAAGGATCTTCACCTAGATCCTTTTAAATTAAAAATGAAGTTTTAAATCAATCTAAAGTATATA
TGAGTAAACTTGGTCTGACAGTTACCAATGCTTAATCAGTGAGGCACCTATCTCAGCGATCTGTCTATTT
CGTTCATCCATAGTTGCCTGACTCCCCGTCGTGTAGATAACTACGATACGGGAGGGCTTACCATCTGGCC
CCAGTGCTGCAATGATACCGCGAGACCCACGCTCACCGGCTCCAGATTTATCAGCAATAAACCAGCCAGC
CGGAAGGGCCGAGCGCAGAAGTGGTCCTGCAACTTTATCCGCCTCCATCCAGTCTATTAATTGTTGCCGG
GAAGCTAGAGTAAGTAGTTCGCCAGTTAATAGTTTGCGCAACGTTGTTGCCATTGCTACAGGCATCGTGG
TGTCACGCTCGTCGTTTGGTATGGCTTCATTCAGCTCCGGTTCCCAACGATCAAGGCGAGTTACATGATC
CCCCATGTTGTGCAAAAAAGCGGTTAGCTCCTTCGGTCCTCCGATCGTTGTCAGAAGTAAGTTGGCCGCA
GTGTTATCACTCATGGTTATGGCAGCACTGCATAATTCTCTTACTGTCATGCCATCCGTAAGATGCTTTT
CTGTGACTGGTGAGTACTCAACCAAGTCATTCTGAGAATAGTGTATGCGGCGACCGAGTTGCTCTTGCCC
GGCGTCAATACGGGATAATACCGCGCCACATAGCAGAACTTTAAAAGTGCTCATCATTGGAAAACGTTCT
TCGGGGCGAAAACTCTCAAGGATCTTACCGCTGTTGAGATCCAGTTCGATGTAACCCACTCGTGCACCCA
ACTGATCTTCAGCATCTTTTACTTTCACCAGCGTTTCTGGGTGAGCAAAAACAGGAAGGCAAAATGCCGC
AAAAAAGGGAATAAGGGCGACACGGAAATGTTGAATACTCATACTCTTCCTTTTTCAATATTATTGAAGC
ATTTATCAGGGTTATTGTCTCATGAGCGGATACATATTTGAATGTATTTAGAAAAATAAACAAATAGGGG
TTCCGCGCACATTTCCCCGAAAAGTGCCACCTGACGTCTAAGAAACCATTATTATCATGACATTAACCTA
TAAAAATAGGCGTATCACGAGGCCCTTTCGTC
Features (pLannotate 1.2.2; 25 found; start..end, strand, type, name):
    137..236     +  misc_feature   bom (fragment): basis of mobility region from pBR322
    242..399     -  CDS            lacZα (fragment): LacZα fragment of β-galactosidase; lacZ fragment
    671..850     +  CDS            SGPRor7 (fragment): ORCO_AEDAE - Also known as Orco. Experimental evidence at protein level: Swiss-Prot protein existence level 1. Odorant coreceptor which complexes with conventional odorant receptors (ORs) to form odorant-sensing units, providing sensitive and prolonged odorant signaling and calcium permeability. Orco is a universal and integral part of the functional odorant receptor, involved in the dendritic localization of other olfactory receptors. Plays a key role in preferred attraction of females for humans over non-human hosts for blood feeding. Human attraction plays a crucial role in the transmission
   1686..1808    +  CDS            Tef (fragment): TEF_RAT - Experimental evidence at protein level: Swiss-Prot protein existence level 1. Transcription factor that binds to and transactivates the TSHB promoter. Binds to a minimal DNA-binding sequence 5'- [TC][AG][AG]TTA[TC][AG]-3'. From Rattus norvegicus (Rat).
   1863..2420    +  CDS            qa-1f (fragment): QA1F_NEUCR - Protein predicted: Swiss-Prot protein existence level 4. Transcription activation of genes for enzymes and proteins of quinate metabolism by binding to a 16 base-pair sequence (consensus 5'- GGRTAARYRYTTAYCC-3') in front of each Qa genes. From Neurospora crassa (strain ATCC 24698 / 74-OR23-1A / CBS 708.71 / DSM 1257 / FGSC 987).
   2423..2497    +  CDS            small t antigen (fragment): SV40 (simian virus 40) small t antigen
   2499..2564    +  intron         small t intron: SV40 (simian virus 40) small t antigen intron
   2694..2714    +  CDS            SV40 NLS: nuclear localization signal of SV40 (simian virus 40) large T antigen
   2721..2855    +  CDS            LT_POVHA (fragment): Protein inferred from homology: Swiss-Prot protein existence level 3. Isoform large T antigen is a key early protein essential for both driving viral replication and inducing cellular transformation. Plays a role in viral genome replication by driving entry of quiescent cells into the cell cycle and by autoregulating the synthesis of viral early mRNA. Displays highly oncogenic activities by corrupting the host cellular checkpoint mechanisms that guard cell division and the transcription, replication, and repair of DNA. Participates in the modulation of cellular gene expression preceeding viral
   2880..2963    +  CDS            large T antigen (fragment): large T antigen from SV40 (simian virus 40)
   2986..3107    +  polyA_signal   SV40 poly(A) signal: SV40 polyadenylation signal
   3215..3337    +  promoter       hsp70 promoter (fragment): Drosophila melanogaster hsp70Bb promoter
   3351..3384    +  misc_feature   MCS (fragment): multiple cloning site
   3392..4069    +  CDS            DsRed2: improved tetrameric variant of DsRed fluorescent protein mammalian codon-optimized
   4084..4167    +  CDS            large T antigen (fragment): large T antigen from SV40 (simian virus 40)
   4190..4311    +  polyA_signal   SV40 poly(A) signal: SV40 polyadenylation signal
   5609..5638    +  misc_feature   MCS (fragment): pUC18/19 multiple cloning site
   5675..5691    -  protein_bind   lac operator: The lac repressor binds to the lac operator to inhibit transcription in E. coli. This inhibition can be relieved by adding lactose or isopropyl-β-D-thiogalactopyranoside (IPTG). lac repressor encoded by lacI
   5699..5729    -  promoter       lac promoter: promoter for the E. coli lac operon
   5744..5765    -  protein_bind   CAP binding site: CAP binding activates transcription in the presence of cAMP. E. coli catabolite activator protein
   5778..5870    -  CDS            lacI (fragment): lac repressor; lacI; The lac repressor binds to the lac operator to inhibit transcription in E. coli. This inhibition can be relieved by adding lactose or isopropyl-β-D-thiogalactopyranoside (IPTG).
   6053..6641    -  rep_origin     ori: high-copy-number ColE1/pMB1/pBR322/pUC origin of replication
   6812..7672    -  CDS            AmpR: β-lactamase; bla; confers resistance to ampicillin, carbenicillin, and related antibiotics
   7673..7777    -  promoter       AmpR promoter: bla
   7872..35      +  CDS            rop (fragment) (across the origin): Rop protein, which maintains plasmids at low copy number; rop
