[The description below was written by a language model from this plasmid's Addgene catalogue record and pLannotate feature annotations shown in this document.]
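Description:
ORCO-T2A-QF-DBD is a pUC19-based homology-directed repair donor plasmid for CRISPR-mediated knock-in at the endogenous Orco (odorant receptor co-receptor) locus of the mosquito Aedes aegypti. It is maintained in E. coli through the high-copy ColE1/pUC origin and selected with ampicillin via the β-lactamase gene. Remnants of the pUC19 lacZα/lac promoter region flank the insert. The catalogue lists a total size of about 7.9 kb, of which about 5.2 kb is insert, in close agreement with the sequenced record.

The insert consists of left and right Orco homology arms surrounding two cassettes. The annotated Orco coding fragment lies in the left arm, which joins to a T2A peptide so that the knock-in replaces the Orco stop codon. This lets the Orco protein and the downstream product be made from a single endogenous transcript and separated by ribosomal skipping. That product is a leucine zipper (annotated by homology as a bZIP transcription factor fragment) fused to the DNA-binding domain of the Neurospora crassa QF (qa-1f) transcription factor, followed by SV40 small t intron and polyadenylation sequences. The zipper-tagged DNA-binding domain has the layout of one half of a split-QF system, which would become active only when paired with a complementary zipper-linked activation domain, although the record does not name the partner construct. A second cassette carries DsRed2 with an SV40 poly(A) signal under the 3xP3 promoter named in the catalogue, for which the table annotates only an hsp70 core promoter fragment. It provides a fluorescent marker for identifying transgenic animals. The record does not include the guide RNA or Cas9, which must be supplied separately.
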