Addgene plasmid #162525: ORCO-T2A-QF-DBD
Purpose: Plasmid for CRISPR-mediated knock-in line that expresses the DNA-binding domain of QF by knocking-in a T2A-QF-DBD fragment replacing the stop codon of the endogenous Aedes aegypti Orco gene
Depositing lab: Leslie Vosshall. Depositing organization: Rockefeller University. Publication: Non-canonical odor coding in the mosquito. Herre M, Goldman OV, Lu TC, Caballero-Vidal G, Qi Y, Gilbert ZN, Gong Z, Morita T, Rahiel S, Ghaninia M, Ignell R, Matthews BJ, Li H, Vosshall LB, Younger MA. Cell. 2022 Aug 18;185(17):3104-3123.e28. doi: 10.1016/j.cell.2022.07.024. PubMed 35985288.
Backbone
  Vector backbone: puc19
  Backbone size w/o insert (bp): 2680
  Total vector size (bp): 7879
  Vector type: Insect Expression
Growth in bacteria
  Bacterial resistance: Ampicillin, 100 μg/mL
  Growth temperature: 37°C
  Growth strain: DH5alpha
  Copy number: Unknown
Gene/Insert
  Gene/Insert name: Orco-left-HDR-arm; T2A-Zip-::QFDBD-SV40; 3xP3-dsRed-SV40; Orco-right-HDR-arm
  Species: Synthetic; Aedes aegypti
  Insert size (bp): 5199
Terms and licenses: Academic/Nonprofit Terms; Industry Terms: Not Available to Industry
How to cite: ORCO-T2A-QF-DBD was a gift from Leslie Vosshall (Addgene plasmid # 162525 ; http://n2t.net/addgene:162525 ; RRID:Addgene_162525)
